Addgene plasmid #12408: RCAS IkB K->A
Depositing lab: Inder Verma. Depositing organization: Salk Institute for Biological Studies.
Backbone
  Vector backbone: RCAS
  Backbone size w/o insert (bp): 11500
  Vector type: Mammalian Expression, Retroviral
Growth in bacteria
  Bacterial resistance: Ampicillin, 100 μg/mL
  Growth temperature: 37°C
  Growth strain: DH5alpha
  Copy number: High Copy
Gene/Insert
  Gene/Insert name: IkB alpha K->A (alt names: I kappa B alpha K->A mutant; I kappa B alpha)
  Species: M. musculus (mouse)
  Mutation: Lysines 21, 22, and 67 are mutated to alanine. (The lysines are essential for targeting IkB for signal-induced degradation by the ubiquitin-proteasome system.)
  Entrez Gene: Nfkbia (a.k.a. Nfkbi)
  Cloning method: Restriction Enzyme
  Sequencing primers: 5′ RCAS-F
Terms and licenses: Academic/Nonprofit Terms; Industry Terms: Not Available to Industry
How to cite: RCAS IkB K->A was a gift from Inder Verma (Addgene plasmid # 12408 ; http://n2t.net/addgene:12408 ; RRID:Addgene_12408)
