[The description below was written by a language model from this plasmid's Addgene catalogue record.]
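Description:
RCAS IkB K->A is a retroviral expression plasmid built on the RCAS backbone (about 11.5 kb without insert), catalogued as a mammalian expression/retroviral vector. RCAS vectors are generally known as replication-competent avian retroviral vectors derived from Rous sarcoma virus, in which the inserted gene is carried within the proviral genome and expressed from the viral long terminal repeat. They are commonly used to deliver genes to avian cells or to mammalian cells engineered to display the matching avian viral receptor. The record itself does not list the promoter, viral elements, envelope subgroup or any feature annotation, so these details cannot be confirmed for this particular plasmid. In bacteria the plasmid is maintained at high copy number under ampicillin selection.

The insert is mouse IkB alpha (gene Nfkbia), the cytoplasmic inhibitor of NF-kB, cloned by restriction enzyme methods. It carries three substitutions: lysines 21, 22 and 67 are changed to alanine. According to the record, these lysines are essential for targeting IkB for signal-induced degradation by the ubiquitin-proteasome system. Removing them would therefore be expected to yield a protein that resists stimulus-triggered turnover and so continues to hold NF-kB in check. No epitope tags, reporters or eukaryotic selection markers are recorded. The record does not state a specific application, but a construct of this kind is suited to retroviral delivery of a degradation-resistant IkB alpha for studying how ubiquitination controls IkB stability, and for probing the consequences of sustained NF-kB inhibition in infected cells.
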