>Addgene plasmid #12408 | RCAS IkB K->A | addgene partial sequence | sequence record 18927 | RCAS-F 5'-ACATGGGTGGTGGTATAGCGCTTGCG-3'
GACAGCTATTGGTAATTGTGAAATACGCTTTTGTCTGTGTGCTGCAGGAGCTGAGCTGACTCTGCTGGTG
GCCTCGCGTACCACTGTGGCATCGATTTTCAGCCCCGCACAGCCATGTTTCAGCCAGCTGGGCACGGCCA
GGACTGGGCCATGGAGGGCCCGCGGGATGGCCTCCGGCGGGAGCGGTTGGTGGACGATCGCCACGACAGC
GGCCTGGACTCCATGAAGGACGAGGAGTACGAGCAAATGGTGAAGGAGCTGCGGGAGATCCGCCTGCAGC
CGCAGGAGGCGCCGCTGGCCGCCGAGCCCTGGCGCCAGCAGCTCACGGAGGACGGAGACTCGTTCCTGCA
CTTGGCAATCATCCACGAAGAGAAGCCGCTGACCATGGAAGTCATTGGTC
